LOCUS       Exported 5076 bp ds-DNA circular SYN 12-MAY-2021
DEFINITION  synthetic circular DNA
ACCESSION   .
VERSION     .
KEYWORDS    pBMTBX-2
SOURCE      synthetic DNA construct
  ORGANISM  synthetic DNA construct
REFERENCE   1 (bases 1 to 5076)
  AUTHORS   Prior JE, Lynch MD, Gill RT
  TITLE     Broad-host-range vectors for protein expression across gram negative
            hosts.
  JOURNAL   Biotechnol Bioeng. 2010 Jun 1. 106(2):326-32.
  PUBMED    20148414
REFERENCE   2 (bases 1 to 5076)
  AUTHORS   .
  TITLE     Direct Submission
  JOURNAL   Exported May 12, 2021 from SnapGene Server 1.1.58
            http://www.snapgene.com
FEATURES             Location/Qualifiers
     source          1..5076
                     /organism="synthetic DNA construct"
                     /mol_type="other DNA"
     terminator      60..96
                     /label=soxR terminator
                     /note="bidirectional E. coli soxR transcription terminator"
     rep_origin      1347..2116
                     /label=pBBR1 oriV
                     /note="replication origin of the broad-host-range plasmid
                     pBBR1 from Bordetella bronchiseptica; requires the pBBR1
                     Rep protein for replication"
     CDS             2117..2779
                     /codon_start=1
                     /product="replication protein for the broad-host-range
                     plasmid pBBR1 from Bordetella bronchiseptica"
                     /label=pBBR1 Rep
                     /translation="MATQSREIGIQAKNKPGHWVQTERKAHEAWAGLIARKPTAAMLLH
                     HLVAQMGHQNAVVVSQKTLSKLIGRSLRTVQYAVKDLVAERWISVVKLNGPGTVSAYVV
                     NDRVAWGQPRDQLRLSVFSAAVVVDHDDQDESLLGHGDLRRIPTLYPGEQQLPTGPGEE
                     PPSQPGIPGMEPDLPALTETEEWERRGQQRLPMPDEPCFLDDGEPLEPPTRVTLPRR"
     CDS             2876..3691
                     /codon_start=1
                     /gene="aph(3')-Ia"
                     /product="aminoglycoside phosphotransferase"
                     /label=KanR
                     /note="confers resistance to kanamycin in bacteria or G418
                     (Geneticin(R)) in eukaryotes"
                     /translation="MSHIQRETSCSRPRLNSNMDADLYGYKWARDNVGQSGATIYRLYG
                     KPDAPELFLKHGKGSVANDVTDEMVRLNWLTEFMPLPTIKHFIRTPDDAWLLTTAIPGK
                     TAFQVLEEYPDSGENIVDALAVFLRRLHSIPVCNCPFNGDRVFRLAQAQSRMNNGLVGA
                     SDFDDERNGWPVEQVWKEMHKLLPFSPDSVVTHGDFSLDNLIFDEGKLIGCIDVGRVGI
                     ADRYQDLAILWNCLGEFSPSLQKRLFQKYGIDNPDMNKLQFHLMLDEFF"
     primer_bind     complement(2949..2968)
                     /label=Kan-R
                     /note="Kanamycin resistance gene, reverse primer"
     terminator      3708..3739
                     /label=tonB terminator
                     /note="bidirectional E. coli tonB-P14 transcription
                     terminator"
     CDS             complement(3767..4645)
                     /codon_start=1
                     /gene="araC"
                     /product="L-arabinose regulatory protein"
                     /label=araC
                     /translation="MAEAQNDPLLPGYSFNAHLVAGLTPIEANGYLDFFIDRPLGMKGY
                     ILNLTIRGQGVVKNQGREFVCRPGDILLFPPGEIHHYGRHPEAREWYHQWVYFRPRAYW
                     HEWLNWPSIFANTGFFRPDEAHQPHFSDLFGQIINAGQGEGRYSELLAINLLEQLLLRR
                     MEAINESLHPPMDNRVREACQYISDHLADSNFDIASVAQHVCLSPSRLSHLFRQQLGIS
                     VLSWREDQRISQAKLLLSTTRMPIATVGRNVGFDDQLYFSRVFKKCTGASPSEFRAGCE
                     EKVNDVAVKLS"
     promoter        4672..4956
                     /gene="araBAD"
                     /label=araBAD promoter
                     /note="promoter of the L-arabinose operon of E. coli; the
                     araC regulatory gene is transcribed in the opposite
                     direction (Guzman et al., 1995)"
     primer_bind     4879..4898
                     /label=pBAD Forward
                     /note="For vectors with E. coli araBAD promoter, forward
                     primer"
ORIGIN
        1 aacgaattca agcttgatat cattcaggac gagcctcaga ctccagcgta actggactga
       61 aaacaaacta aagcgccctt gtggcgcttt agttttgttc cgctcatgat aataatggtt
      121 tcttagacgt caggtggcac ttttcgggga aatgtgcgcg cccgcgttcc tgctggcgct
      181 gggcctgttt ctggcgctgg acttcccgct gttccgtcag cagcttttcg cccacggcct
      241 tgatgatcgc ggcggccttg gcctgcatat cccgattcaa cggccccagg gcgtccagaa
      301 cgggcttcag gcgctcccga aggtctcggg ccgtctcttg ggcttgatcg gccttcttgc
      361 gcatctcacg cgctcctgcg gcggcctgta gggcaggctc atacccctgc cgaaccgctt
      421 ttgtcagccg gtcggccacg gcttccggcg tctcaacgcg ctttgagatt cccagctttt
      481 cggccaatcc ctgcggtgca taggcgcgtg gctcgaccgc ttgcgggctg atggtgacgt
      541 ggcccactgg tggccgctcc agggcctcgt agaacgcctg aatgcgcgtg tgacgtgcct
      601 tgctgccctc gatgccccgt tgcagcccta gatcggccac agcggccgca aacgtggtct
      661 ggtcgcgggt catctgcgct ttgttgccga tgaactcctt ggccgacagc ctgccgtcct
      721 gcgtcagcgg caccacgaac gcggtcatgt gcgggctggt ttcgtcacgg tggatgctgg
      781 ccgtcacgat gcgatccgcc ccgtacttgt ccgccagcca cttgtgcgcc ttctcgaaga
      841 acgccgcctg ctgttcttgg ctggccgact tccaccattc cgggctggcc gtcatgacgt
      901 actcgaccgc caacacagcg tccttgcgcc gcttctctgg cagcaactcg cgcagtcggc
      961 ccatcgcttc atcggtgctg ctggccgccc agtgctcgtt ctctggcgtc ctgctggcgt
     1021 cagcgttggg cgtctcgcgc tcgcggtagg cgtgcttgag actggccgcc acgttgccca
     1081 ttttcgccag cttcttgcat cgcatgatcg cgtatgccgc catgcctgcc cctccctttt
     1141 ggtgtccaac cggctcgacg ggggcagcgc aaggcggtgc ctccggcggg ccactcaatg
     1201 cttgagtata ctcactagac tttgcttcgc aaagtcgtga ccgcctacgg cggctgcggc
     1261 gccctacggg cttgctctcc gggcttcgcc ctgcgcggtc gctgcgctcc cttgccagcc
     1321 cgtggatatg tggacgatgg ccgcgagcgg ccaccggctg gctcgcttcg ctcggcccgt
     1381 ggacaaccct gctggacaag ctgatggaca ggctgcgcct gcccacgagc ttgaccacag
     1441 ggattgccca ccggctaccc agccttcgac cacataccca ccggctccaa ctgcgcggcc
     1501 tgcggccttg ccccatcaat ttttttaatt ttctctgggg aaaagcctcc ggcctgcggc
     1561 ctgcgcgctt cgcttgccgg ttggacacca agtggaaggc gggtcaaggc tcgcgcagcg
     1621 accgcgcagc ggcttggcct tgacgcgcct ggaacgaccc aagcctatgc gagtgggggc
     1681 agtcgaaggc gaagcccgcc cgcctgcccc ccgagcctca cggcggcgag tgcgggggtt
     1741 ccaagggggc agcgccacct tgggcaaggc cgaaggccgc gcagtcgatc aacaagcccc
     1801 ggaggggcca ctttttgccg gagggggagc cgcgccgaag gcgtggggga accccgcagg
     1861 ggtgcccttc tttgggcacc aaagaactag atatagggcg aaatgcgaaa gacttaaaaa
     1921 tcaacaactt aaaaaagggg ggtacgcaac agctcattgc ggcacccccc gcaatagctc
     1981 attgcgtagg ttaaagaaaa tctgtaattg actgccactt ttacgcaacg cataattgtt
     2041 gtcgcgctgc cgaaaagttg cagctgattg cgcatggtgc cgcaaccgtg cggcacccta
     2101 ccgcatggag ataagcatgg ccacgcagtc cagagaaatc ggcattcaag ccaagaacaa
     2161 gcccggtcac tgggtgcaaa cggaacgcaa agcgcatgag gcgtgggccg ggcttattgc
     2221 gaggaaaccc acggcggcaa tgctgctgca tcacctcgtg gcgcagatgg gccaccagaa
     2281 cgccgtggtg gtcagccaga agacactttc caagctcatc ggacgttctt tgcggacggt
     2341 ccaatacgca gtcaaggact tggtggccga gcgctggatc tccgtcgtga agctcaacgg
     2401 ccccggcacc gtgtcggcct acgtggtcaa tgaccgcgtg gcgtggggcc agccccgcga
     2461 ccagttgcgc ctgtcggtgt tcagtgccgc cgtggtggtt gatcacgacg accaggacga
     2521 atcgctgttg gggcatggcg acctgcgccg catcccgacc ctgtatccgg gcgagcagca
     2581 actaccgacc ggccccggcg aggagccgcc cagccagccc ggcattccgg gcatggaacc
     2641 agacctgcca gccttgaccg aaacggagga atgggaacgg cgcgggcagc agcgcctgcc
     2701 gatgcccgat gagccgtgtt ttctggacga tggcgagccg ttggagccgc cgacacgggt
     2761 cacgctgccg cgccggtagt acgtaagagg ttccaacttt caccataatg aaataagatc
     2821 actaccgggc gtattttttg agttatcgag attttcagga gctaaggaag ctaaaatgag
     2881 ccatattcaa cgggaaacgt cttgctcgag gccgcgatta aattccaaca tggatgctga
     2941 tttatatggg tataaatggg ctcgcgataa tgtcgggcaa tcaggtgcga caatctatcg
     3001 attgtatggg aagcccgatg cgccagagtt gtttctgaaa catggcaaag gtagcgttgc
     3061 caatgatgtt acagatgaga tggtcaggct aaactggctg acggaattta tgcctcttcc
     3121 gaccatcaag cattttatcc gtactcctga tgatgcatgg ttactcacca ctgcgatccc
     3181 agggaaaaca gcattccagg tattagaaga atatcctgat tcaggtgaaa atattgttga
     3241 tgcgctggca gtgttcctgc gccggttgca ttcgattcct gtttgtaatt gtccttttaa
     3301 cggcgatcgc gtatttcgtc tcgctcaggc gcaatcacga atgaataacg gtttggttgg
     3361 tgcgagtgat tttgatgacg agcgtaatgg ctggcctgtt gaacaagtct ggaaagaaat
     3421 gcataagctt ttgccattct caccggattc agtcgtcact catggtgatt tctcacttga
     3481 taaccttatt tttgacgagg ggaaattaat aggttgtatt gatgttggac gagtcggaat
     3541 cgcagaccga taccaggatc ttgccatcct atggaactgc ctcggtgagt tttctccttc
     3601 attacagaaa cggctttttc aaaaatatgg tattgataat cctgatatga ataaattgca
     3661 gtttcacttg atgctcgatg agtttttctg agggcggatc cccctcaagt caaaagcctc
     3721 cggtcggagg cttttgactt tctgctatgg aggtcaggta tgatttttat gacaacttga
     3781 cggctacatc attcactttt tcttcacaac cggcacggaa ctcgctcggg ctggccccgg
     3841 tgcatttttt aaatacccgc gagaaataga gttgatcgtc aaaaccaaca ttgcgaccga
     3901 cggtggcgat aggcatccgg gtggtgctca aaagcagctt cgcctggctg atacgttggt
     3961 cctcgcgcca gcttaagacg ctaatcccta actgctggcg gaaaagatgt gacagacgcg
     4021 acggcgacaa gcaaacatgc tgtgcgacgc tggcgatatc aaaattgctg tctgccaggt
     4081 gatcgctgat gtactgacaa gcctcgcgta cccgattatc catcggtgga tggagcgact
     4141 cgttaatcgc ttccatgcgc cgcagtaaca attgctcaag cagatttatc gccagcagct
     4201 ccgaatagcg cccttcccct tgcccggcgt taatgatttg cccaaacagg tcgctgaaat
     4261 gcggctggtg cgcttcatcc gggcgaaaga accccgtatt ggcaaatatt gacggccagt
     4321 taagccattc atgccagtag gcgcgcggac gaaagtaaac ccactggtga taccattcgc
     4381 gagcctccgg atgacgaccg tagtgatgaa tctctcctgg cgggaacagc aaaatatcac
     4441 ccggtcggca aacaaattct cgtccctgat ttttcaccac cccctgaccg cgaatggtga
     4501 gattgagaat ataacctttc attcccagcg gtcggtcgat aaaaaaatcg agataaccgt
     4561 tggcctcaat cggcgttaaa cccgccacca gatgggcatt aaacgagtat cccggcagca
     4621 ggggatcatt ttgcgcttca gccatacttt tcatactccc gccattcaga gaagaaacca
     4681 attgtccata ttgcatcaga cattgccgtc actgcgtctt ttactggctc ttctcgctaa
     4741 ccaaaccggt aaccccgctt attaaaagca ttctgtaaca aagcgggacc aaagccatga
     4801 caaaaacgcg taacaaaagt gtctataatc acggcagaaa agtccacatt gattatttgc
     4861 acggcgtcac actttgctat gccatagcat ttttatccat aagattagcg gatcctacct
     4921 gacgcttttt atcgcaactc tctactgttt ctccataccc gtttttttgg gctagcaccg
     4981 cctatctcgt gtgagatagg cggagatacg aactttaaga aggagatata cccatggtaa
     5041 aatggtcagt attgagcgat atctagagaa ttcgtc
//
