[The description below was written by a language model from this plasmid's Addgene catalogue record and the feature table of its GenBank file.]
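Description:
pBMTBX-2 is a 5,076 bp empty bacterial expression backbone designed for arabinose-inducible protein production across a range of Gram-negative hosts. Replication depends on the pBBR1 system from Bordetella bronchiseptica: the plasmid carries both the pBBR1 oriV and the adjacent gene for the pBBR1 Rep protein that this origin requires. This self-contained replicon is what gives the vector its broad host range. Selection is by kanamycin, through the aph(3')-Ia aminoglycoside phosphotransferase gene. The record lists the copy number as unknown.

The expression module is the classic E. coli araC–araBAD arrangement. The araC regulator gene is transcribed divergently from the araBAD promoter. AraC represses the promoter in the absence of L-arabinose and activates it when the sugar is present, allowing tight, titratable control of a cloned gene. No insert is present. The catalogue entry indicates that genes are introduced by restriction cloning using NheI at the 5′ end and HincII at the 3′ end, which would place them downstream of the araBAD promoter, although the cloning region itself is not annotated in the feature table. A standard pBAD forward primer site lies within the promoter for sequencing into inserts. Two bidirectional E. coli terminators insulate the functional units: the tonB terminator sits between the kanamycin marker and araC, and the soxR terminator lies shortly after the promoter region on the circular map, where it should terminate transcripts from the expression cassette. No tags, reporters or ribosome-binding elements are annotated, and a stretch of over a kilobase between the soxR terminator and the origin carries no annotation.
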