Addgene plasmid #26073: pBMTBX-2
Purpose: (Empty Backbone)
Depositing lab: Ryan Gill. Depositing organization: University of Colorado, Boulder. Publication: Broad-host-range vectors for protein expression across gram negative hosts. Prior JE, Lynch MD, Gill RT. Biotechnol Bioeng. 2010 Jun 1. 106(2):326-32. 10.1002/bit.22695 PubMed 20148414.
Backbone
  Vector backbone: pBMTBX-2
  Backbone size (bp): 5076
  Vector type: Bacterial Expression
Growth in bacteria
  Bacterial resistance: Kanamycin, 50 μg/mL
  Growth temperature: 37°C
  Growth strain: DH5alpha
  Copy number: Unknown
Gene/Insert
  Gene/Insert name: None
  Cloning method: Restriction Enzyme; 5′ cloning site NheI (unknown if destroyed); 3′ cloning site HincII (unknown if destroyed)
  Sequencing primers: 5′ atacccgttt ttttgggcta
Terms and licenses: Academic/Nonprofit Terms; Industry Terms: Not Available to Industry
How to cite: pBMTBX-2 was a gift from Ryan Gill (Addgene plasmid # 26073 ; http://n2t.net/addgene:26073 ; RRID:Addgene_26073)
