>Addgene plasmid #26073 | pBMTBX-2 | addgene partial sequence | sequence record 31664 | 26073 with pBT-3
CAGCTTGATATCATTCAGGACGAGCCTCAGACTCCAGCGTAACTGGACTGAAAACAAACTAAAGCGCCCT
TGTGGCGCTTTAGTTTTGTTCCGCTCATGATAATAATGGTTTCTTAGACGTCAGGTGGCACTTTTCGGGG
AAATGTGCGCGCCCGCGTTCCTGCTGGCGCTGGGCCTGTTTCTGGCGCTGGACTTCCCGCTGTTCCGTCA
GCAGCTTTTCGCCCACGGCCTTGATGATCGCGGCGGCCTTGGCCTGCATATCCCGATTCAACGGCCCCAG
GGCGTCCAGAACGGGCTTCAGGCGCTCCCGAAGGTCTCGGGCCGTCTCTTGGGCTTGATCGGCCTTCTTG
CGCATCTCACGCGCTCCTGCGGCGGCCTGTAGGGCAGGCTCATACCCCTGCCGAACCGCTTTTGTCAGCC
GGTCGGCCACGGCTTCCGGCGTCTCAACGCGCTTTGAGATTCCCAGCTTTTCGGCCAATCCCTGCGGTGC
ATAGGCGCGTGGCTCGACCGCTTGCGGGCTGATGGTGACGTGGCCCACTGGTGGCCGCTCCAGGGCCTCG
TAGAACGCCTGAATGCGCGTGTGACGTGCCTTGCTGCCCTCGATGCCCCGTTGCAGCCCTAGATCGGCCA
CAGCGGCCGCAAACGTGGTCTGGTCGCGGGTCATCTGCGCTTTGTTGCCGATGAACTCCTTGGCCGACAG
CCTGCCGTCCTGCGTCAGCGGCACCACGAACGCGGTCATGTGCGGGCTGGTTTCGTCACGGTGGATGCTG
GCCGTCACGATGCGATCCGCCCCGTACTTGTCCGCCAGCCACTTGTGCGCCTTCTCGAAGAACGCCGCCT
GCTGTTCTTGGCTGGCCGACTTCCACCATTCCGGGCTGGCCGTCATGACGTACTCGACCGCCAACACAGC
GTCCTTGCGCCGCTTCTCTGGCAGCAACTCGCGCAGTCGGCCCATCGCTTCATCGNGCTGCTGGCCGCCC
